Addgene plasmid #143965: TFORF1684
Purpose: Lentiviral vector for overexpressing transcription factor ORFs with unique 24-bp barcodes. Barcodes facilitate identification of transcription factors in pooled screens.
Depositing lab: Feng Zhang. Depositing organization: Broad Institute. Publication: A transcription factor atlas of directed differentiation. Joung J, Ma S, Tay T, Geiger-Schuller KR, Kirchgatterer PC, Verdine VK, Guo B, Arias-Garcia MA, Allen WE, Singh A, Kuksenko O, Abudayyeh OO, Gootenberg JS, Fu Z, Macrae RK, Buenrostro JD, Regev A, Zhang F. Cell. 2023 Jan 5;186(1):209-229.e26. doi: 10.1016/j.cell.2022.11.026. PubMed 36608654.
Backbone
  Vector backbone: pLX_TRC317
  Backbone manufacturer: Broad Institute Genetic Perturbation Platform
  Backbone size w/o insert (bp): 8264
  Vector type: Mammalian Expression, Lentiviral
  Selectable markers: Puromycin
Growth in bacteria
  Bacterial resistance: Ampicillin, 100 μg/mL
  Growth temperature: 37°C
  Growth strain: NEB Stable
  Copy number: High Copy
Gene/Insert
  Gene/Insert name: HNF1B
  Species: H. sapiens (human)
  Insert size (bp): 1775
  Entrez Gene: HNF1B (a.k.a. ADTKD3, FJHN, HNF-1-beta, HNF-1B, HNF1beta, HNF2, HPC11, LF-B3, LFB3, MODY5, RCAD, T2D, TCF-2, TCF2, VHNF1)
  Promoter: EF1a
  Cloning method: Unknown
  Sequencing primers: 5′ GGGTGGAGACTGAAGTTAGGCCAG; 3′ CACATAGCGTAAAAGGAGCAACATAG
Terms and licenses: Academic/Nonprofit Terms; Industry Terms: Not Available to Industry
Depositor comments: NM_000458,ENST00000617811 . The transcription factor ORF portion of this plasmid was synthesized by Genewiz. Please test multiple small colonies in case of plasmid recombination. To make this collection available in a timely manner, a portion of this collection was not fully sequenced by Addgene. If an Addgene verified full plasmid sequence is not available, please contact us prior to placing an order to request the full sequence.
How to cite: TFORF1684 was a gift from Feng Zhang (Addgene plasmid # 143965 ; http://n2t.net/addgene:143965 ; RRID:Addgene_143965)
