[The description below was written by a language model from this plasmid's Addgene catalogue record and pLannotate feature annotations shown in this document.]
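Description:
TFORF1684 is a lentiviral mammalian expression plasmid built on the pLX_TRC317 backbone, carrying the human transcription factor HNF1B (also known as TCF2 or HNF-1-beta) as a synthesized open reading frame. It belongs to a barcoded transcription factor ORF collection in which each construct carries a unique 24-bp barcode, so that the factor delivered to a cell can be identified by sequencing in pooled overexpression screens. The barcode is not annotated as a feature in the table. In bacteria, the roughly 10 kb plasmid is maintained by a high-copy ColE1/pUC-type origin and selected with ampicillin through β-lactamase. An f1 origin and remnants of a lac/T7/T3 cloning region are also present. The depositor warns that the plasmid may recombine, which is a familiar problem with plasmids containing LTR repeats.

The viral cassette has a third-generation, self-inactivating layout. An RSV promoter fused to a truncated HIV-1 5' LTR drives genomic RNA production in packaging cells. It is followed by the Ψ packaging signal, a gag fragment, the RRE for Rev-dependent nuclear export and a cPPT/CTS element, and the cassette ends in a ΔU3 3' LTR followed by an SV40 polyadenylation signal. Within the provirus, an SV40 early promoter expresses puromycin N-acetyltransferase for selection of transduced cells. Further downstream, the strong constitutive EF-1α promoter drives the HNF1B coding sequence. A WPRE after the ORF enhances transcript stability and expression. Short U6 promoter and SV40 small t antigen fragments called near the ORF are probably partial sequence matches, not functional units. The construct is intended for stable HNF1B overexpression, either alone or in pooled screens such as directed differentiation studies.
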