Features (pLannotate 1.2.2; 31 found; start..end, strand, type, name):
      5..231     +  promoter       RSV promoter: Rous sarcoma virus enhancer/promoter
    232..412     +  LTR            5' LTR (truncated): truncated 5' long terminal repeat (LTR) from HIV-1
    459..584     +  misc_feature   HIV-1 Ψ: packaging signal of human immunodeficiency virus type 1
    568..931     +  CDS            HIV-1 gag (fragment): gag protein from human immunodeficiency virus 1; gag
   1077..1310    +  misc_feature   RRE: The Rev response element (RRE) of HIV-1 allows for Rev-dependent mRNA export from the nucleus to the cytoplasm.
   1687..1713    +  CDS            Rev (fragment): human immunodeficiency virus 1 (HIV-1) Rev protein; rev; enhances nuclear export of unspliced and incompletely spliced viral mRNAs
   1720..1743    +  promoter       SV40 promoter (fragment): SV40 early promoter
   1744..1815    +  promoter       SV40 promoter (fragment): SV40 enhancer and early promoter
   1839..1974    +  rep_origin     SV40 ori: SV40 origin of replication
   2020..2616    +  CDS            PuroR (fragment): puromycin N-acetyltransferase; pac from Streptomyces; confers resistance to puromycin
   2665..2782    +  misc_feature   cPPT/CTS: central polypurine tract and central termination sequence of HIV-1
   2847..2913    +  CDS            small t antigen (fragment): SV40 (simian virus 40) small t antigen
   2920..4098    +  promoter       EF-1α promoter: strong constitutive promoter for human elongation factor EF-1α
   4115..5785    +  CDS            HNF1B: HNF1B_HUMAN - Also known as TCF2. Experimental evidence at protein level: Swiss-Prot protein existence level 1. Transcription factor, probably binds to the inverted palindrome 5'-GTTAATNATTAAC-3'. From Homo sapiens (Human).
   5801..5854    +  promoter       U6 promoter (fragment): RNA polymerase III promoter for human U6 snRNA
   5896..6484    +  misc_feature   WPRE: woodchuck hepatitis virus posttranscriptional regulatory element
   6535..6554    +  misc_feature   cPPT/CTS (fragment): central polypurine tract and central termination sequence of HIV-1
   6556..6789    +  LTR            3' LTR (ΔU3): self-inactivating 3' long terminal repeat (LTR) from HIV-1
   6867..6988    +  polyA_signal   SV40 poly(A) signal: SV40 polyadenylation signal
   7028..7163    +  rep_origin     SV40 ori: SV40 origin of replication
   7184..7202    -  promoter       T7 promoter: promoter for bacteriophage T7 RNA polymerase
   7210..7365    +  CDS            lacZα (fragment): LacZα fragment of β-galactosidase; lacZ fragment
   7370..7798    +  rep_origin     f1 ori (sequence partly withheld): f1 bacteriophage origin of replication; arrow indicates direction of (+) strand synthesis
   7851..7955    +  promoter       AmpR promoter: bla
   7956..8816    +  CDS            AmpR: β-lactamase; bla; confers resistance to ampicillin, carbenicillin, and related antibiotics
   8987..9575    +  rep_origin     ori: high-copy-number ColE1/pMB1/pBR322/pUC origin of replication
   9758..9850    +  CDS            lacI (fragment): lac repressor; lacI; The lac repressor binds to the lac operator to inhibit transcription in E. coli. This inhibition can be relieved by adding lactose or isopropyl-β-D-thiogalactopyranoside (IPTG).
   9863..9884    +  protein_bind   CAP binding site: CAP binding activates transcription in the presence of cAMP. E. coli catabolite activator protein
   9899..9929    +  promoter       lac promoter: promoter for the E. coli lac operon
   9937..9953    +  protein_bind   lac operator: The lac repressor binds to the lac operator to inhibit transcription in E. coli. This inhibition can be relieved by adding lactose or isopropyl-β-D-thiogalactopyranoside (IPTG). lac repressor encoded by lacI
   9998..10016   +  promoter       T3 promoter: promoter for bacteriophage T3 RNA polymerase
>Addgene plasmid #143965 | TFORF1684 | addgene full sequence | sequence record 404621 | Addgene NGS Result
TTAATGTAGTCTTATGCAATACTCTTGTAGTCTTGCAACATGGTAACGATGAGTTAGCAACATGCCTTAC
AAGGAGAGAAAAAGCACCGTGCATGCCGATTGGTGGAAGTAAGGTGGTACGATCGTGCCTTATTAGGAAG
GCAACAGACGGGTCTGACATGGATTGGACGAACCACTGAATTGCCGCATTGCAGAGATATTGTATTTAAG
TGCCTAGCTCGATACATAAACGGGTCTCTCTGGTTAGACCAGATCTGAGCCTGGGAGCTCTCTGGCTAAC
TAGGGAACCCACTGCTTAAGCCTCAATAAAGCTTGCCTTGAGTGCTTCAAGTAGTGTGTGCCCGTCTGTT
GTGTGACTCTGGTAACTAGAGATCCCTCAGACCCTTTTAGTCAGTGTGGAAAATCTCTAGCAGTGGCGCC
CGAACAGGGACTTGAAAGCGAAAGGGAAACCAGAGGAGCTCTCTCGACGCAGGACTCGGCTTGCTGAAGC
GCGCACGGCAAGAGGCGAGGGGCGGCGACTGGTGAGTACGCCAAAAATTTTGACTAGCGGAGGCTAGAAG
GAGAGAGATGGGTGCGAGAGCGTCAGTATTAAGCGGGGGAGAATTAGATCGCGATGGGAAAAAATTCGGT
TAAGGCCAGGGGGAAAGAAAAAATATAAATTAAAACATATAGTATGGGCAAGCAGGGAGCTAGAACGATT
CGCAGTTAATCCTGGCCTGTTAGAAACATCAGAAGGCTGTAGACAAATACTGGGACAGCTACAACCATCC
CTTCAGACAGGATCAGAAGAACTTAGATCATTATATAATACAGTAGCAACCCTCTATTGTGTGCATCAAA
GGATAGAGATAAAAGACACCAAGGAAGCTTTAGACAAGATAGAGGAAGAGCAAAACAAAAGTAAGACCAC
CGCACAGCAAGCGGCCGCTGATCTTCAGACCTGGAGGAGGAGATATGAGGGACAATTGGAGAAGTGAATT
ATATAAATATAAAGTAGTAAAAATTGAACCATTAGGAGTAGCACCCACCAAGGCAAAGAGAAGAGTGGTG
CAGAGAGAAAAAAGAGCAGTGGGAATAGGAGCTTTGTTCCTTGGGTTCTTGGGAGCAGCAGGAAGCACTA
TGGGCGCAGCGTCAATGACGCTGACGGTACAGGCCAGACAATTATTGTCTGGTATAGTGCAGCAGCAGAA
CAATTTGCTGAGGGCTATTGAGGCGCAACAGCATCTGTTGCAACTCACAGTCTGGGGCATCAAGCAGCTC
CAGGCAAGAATCCTGGCTGTGGAAAGATACCTAAAGGATCAACAGCTCCTGGGGATTTGGGGTTGCTCTG
GAAAACTCATTTGCACCACTGCTGTGCCTTGGAATGCTAGTTGGAGTAATAAATCTCTGGAACAGATTTG
GAATCACACGACCTGGATGGAGTGGGACAGAGAAATTAACAATTACACAAGCTTAATACACTCCTTAATT
GAAGAATCGCAAAACCAGCAAGAAAAGAATGAACAAGAATTATTGGAATTAGATAAATGGGCAAGTTTGT
GGAATTGGTTTAACATAACAAATTGGCTGTGGTATATAAAATTATTCATAATGATAGTAGGAGGCTTGGT
AGGTTTAAGAATAGTTTTTGCTGTACTTTCTATAGTGAATAGAGTTAGGCAGGGATATTCACCATTATCG
TTTCAGACCCACCTCCCAACCCCGAGGGGACCCATGCATTGCATCTCAATTAGTCAGCAACCAGGTGTGG
AAAGTCCCCAGGCTCCCCAGCAGGCAGAAGTATGCAAAGCATGCGTCTCAATTAGTCAGCAACCATAGTC
CCGCCCCTAACTCCGCCCATCCCGCCCCTAACTCCGCCCAGTTCCGCCCATTCTCCGCCCCATGGCTGAC
TAATTTTTTTTATTTATGCAGAGGCCGAGGCCGCCTCGGCCTCTGAGCTATTCCAGAAGTAGTGAGGAGG
CTTTTTTGGAGGCCTAGGCTTTTGCAAAAAGCTTTCTAGAGGTACCACCGGAGCTTACCATGACCGAGTA
CAAGCCCACGGTGCGCCTCGCCACCCGCGACGACGTCCCCAGGGCCGTACGCACCCTCGCCGCCGCGTTC
GCCGACTACCCCGCCACGCGCCACACCGTCGATCCGGACCGCCACATCGAGCGGGTCACCGAGCTGCAAG
AACTCTTCCTCACGCGCGTCGGGCTCGACATCGGCAAGGTGTGGGTCGCGGACGACGGCGCCGCCGTGGC
GGTCTGGACCACGCCGGAGAGCGTCGAAGCGGGGGCGGTGTTCGCCGAGATCGGCCCGCGCATGGCCGAG
TTGAGCGGTTCCCGGCTGGCCGCGCAGCAACAGATGGAAGGCCTCCTGGCGCCGCACCGGCCCAAGGAGC
CCGCGTGGTTCCTGGCCACCGTCGGCGTCTCGCCCGACCACCAGGGCAAGGGTCTGGGCAGCGCCGTCGT
GCTCCCCGGAGTGGAGGCGGCCGAGCGCGCCGGGGTGCCCGCCTTCCTGGAGACCTCCGCGCCCCGCAAC
CTCCCCTTCTACGAGCGGCTCGGCTTCACCGTCACCGCCGACGTCGAGGTGCCCGAAGGACCGCGCACCT
GGTGCATGACCCGCAAGCCCGGTGCCAGTTAACGAATTCTAGATCTTGAGACAAATGGCAGTATTCATCC
ACAATTTTAAAAGAAAAGGGGGGATTGGGGGGTACAGTGCAGGGGAAAGAATAGTAGACATAATAGCAAC
AGACATACAAACTAAAGAATTACAAAAACAAATTACAAAAATTCAAAATTTTCGGGTTTATTACAGGGAC
AGCAGAGATCCACTTTGGCGCCGGCTCGAGGCCTGCAGGTGCAAAGATGGATAAAGTTTTAAACAGAGAG
GAATCTTTGCAGCTAATGGACCTTCTAGGTCTTGAAAGGAGTGGGAATTGGCTCCGGTGCCCGTCAGTGG
GCAGAGCGCACATCGCCCACAGTCCCCGAGAAGTTGGGGGGAGGGGTCGGCAATTGAACCGGTGCCTAGA
GAAGGTGGCGCGGGGTAAACTGGGAAAGTGATGTCGTGTACTGGCTCCGCCTTTTTCCCGAGGGTGGGGG
AGAACCGTATATAAGTGCAGTAGTCGCCGTGAACGTTCTTTTTCGCAACGGGTTTGCCGCCAGAACACAG
GTAAGTGCCGTGTGTGGTTCCCGCGGGCCTGGCCTCTTTACGGGTTATGGCCCTTGCGTGCCTTGAATTA
CTTCCACCTGGCTGCAGTACGTGATTCTTGATCCCGAGCTTCGGGTTGGAAGTGGGTGGGAGAGTTCGAG
GCCTTGCGCTTAAGGAGCCCCTTCGCCTCGTGCTTGAGTTGAGGCCTGGCCTGGGCGCTGGGGCCGCCGC
GTGCGAATCTGGTGGCACCTTCGCGCCTGTCTCGCTGCTTTCGATAAGTCTCTAGCCATTTAAAATTTTT
GATGACCTGCTGCGACGCTTTTTTTCTGGCAAGATAGTCTTGTAAATGCGGGCCAAGATCTGCACACTGG
TATTTCGGTTTTTGGGGCCGCGGGCGGCGACGGGGCCCGTGCGTCCCAGCGCACATGTTCGGCGAGGCGG
GGCCTGCGAGCGCGGCCACCGAGAATCGGACGGGGGTAGTCTCAAGCTGGCCGGCCTGCTCTGGTGCCTG
GCCTCGCGCCGCCGTGTATCGCCCCGCCCTGGGCGGCAAGGCTGGCCCGGTCGGCACCAGTTGCGTGAGC
GGAAAGATGGCCGCTTCCCGGCCCTGCTGCAGGGAGCTCAAAATGGAGGACGCGGCGCTCGGGAGAGCGG
GCGGGTGAGTCACCCACACAAAGGAAAAGGGCCTTTCCGTCCTCAGCCGTCGCTTCATGTGACTCCACGG
AGTACCGGGCGCCGTCCAGGCACCTCGATTAGTTCTCGAGCTTTTGGAGTACGTCGTCTTTAGGTTGGGG
GGAGGGGTTTTATGCGATGGAGTTTCCCCACACTGAGTGGGTGGAGACTGAAGTTAGGCCAGCTTGGCAC
TTGATGTAATTCTCCTTGGAATTTGCCCTTTTTGAGTTTGGATCTTGGTTCATTCTCAAGCCTCAGACAG
TGGTTCAAAGTTTTTTTCTTCCATTTCAGGTGTCGTGAGGCTAGCACCGCCACCATGGTGTCCAAGCTCA
CGTCGCTCCAGCAAGAACTCCTGAGCGCCCTGCTGAGCTCCGGGGTCACCAAGGAGGTGCTGGTTCAGGC
CTTGGAGGAGTTGCTGCCATCCCCGAACTTCGGGGTGAAGCTGGAGACGCTGCCCCTGTCCCCTGGCAGC
GGGGCCGAGCCCGACACCAAGCCGGTCTTCCATACTCTCACCAACGGCCACGCCAAGGGCCGCTTGTCCG
GCGACGAGGGCTCCGAGGACGGCGACGACTATGACACACCTCCCATCCTCAAGGAGCTGCAGGCGCTCAA
CACCGAGGAGGCGGCGGAGCAGCGGGCGGAGGTGGACCGGATGCTCAGTGAGGACCCTTGGAGGGCTGCT
AAAATGATCAAGGGTTACATGCAGCAACACAACATCCCCCAGAGGGAGGTGGTCGATGTCACCGGCCTGA
ACCAGTCGCACCTCTCCCAGCATCTCAACAAGGGCACCCCTATGAAGACCCAGAAGCGTGCCGCTCTGTA
CACCTGGTACGTCAGAAAGCAACGAGAGATCCTCCGACAATTCAACCAGACAGTCCAGAGTTCTGGAAAT
ATGACAGACAAAAGCAGTCAGGATCAGCTGCTGTTTCTCTTTCCAGAGTTCAGTCAACAGAGCCATGGGC
CTGGGCAGTCCGATGATGCCTGCTCTGAGCCCACCAACAAGAAGATGCGCCGCAACCGGTTCAAATGGGG
GCCCGCGTCCCAGCAAATCTTGTACCAGGCCTACGATCGGCAAAAGAACCCCAGCAAGGAAGAGAGAGAG
GCCTTAGTGGAGGAATGCAACAGGGCAGAATGTTTGCAGCGAGGGGTGTCCCCCTCCAAAGCCCACGGCC
TGGGCTCCAACTTGGTCACTGAGGTCCGTGTCTACAACTGGTTTGCAAACCGCAGGAAGGAGGAGGCATT
CCGGCAAAAGCTGGCCATGGACGCCTATAGCTCCAACCAGACTCACAGCCTGAACCCTCTGCTCTCCCAC
GGCTCCCCCCACCACCAGCCCAGCTCCTCTCCTCCAAACAAGCTGTCAGGAGTGCGCTACAGCCAGCAGG
GAAACAATGAGATCACTTCCTCCTCAACAATCAGTCACCATGGCAACAGCGCCATGGTGACCAGCCAGTC
GGTTTTACAGCAAGTCTCCCCAGCCAGCCTGGACCCAGGCCACAATCTCCTCTCACCTGATGGTAAAATG
ATCTCAGTCTCAGGAGGAGGTTTGCCCCCAGTCAGCACCTTGACGAATATCCACAGCCTCTCCCACCATA
ATCCCCAGCAATCTCAAAACCTCATCATGACACCCCTCTCTGGAGTCATGGCAATTGCACAAAGCCTCAA
CACCTCCCAAGCACAGAGTGTCCCTGTCATCAACAGTGTGGCCGGCAGCCTGGCAGCCCTGCAGCCCGTC
CAGTTCTCCCAGCAGCTGCACAGCCCTCACCAGCAGCCCCTCATGCAGCAGAGCCCAGGCAGCCACATGG
CCCAGCAGCCCTTCATGGCAGCTGTGACTCAGCTGCAGAACTCACACATGTACGCACACAAGCAGGAACC
CCCCCAGTATTCCCACACCTCCCGGTTTCCATCTGCAATGGTGGTCACAGATACCAGCAGCATCAGTACA
CTCACCAACATGTCTTCAAGTAAACAGTGTCCTCTACAAGCCTGGTAGTAATGAACTAGTCCGTAACTTG
AAAGTATTTCGATTTCTTGGCTTTATATATCTTGTGGAAAGGACGACAACCTAAACCCTCCCGTCGAAGC
ACGCGTTAAGTCGACAATCAACCTCTGGATTACAAAATTTGTGAAAGATTGACTGGTATTCTTAACTATG
TTGCTCCTTTTACGCTATGTGGATACGCTGCTTTAATGCCTTTGTATCATGCTATTGCTTCCCGTATGGC
TTTCATTTTCTCCTCCTTGTATAAATCCTGGTTGCTGTCTCTTTATGAGGAGTTGTGGCCCGTTGTCAGG
CAACGTGGCGTGGTGTGCACTGTGTTTGCTGACGCAACCCCCACTGGTTGGGGCATTGCCACCACCTGTC
AGCTCCTTTCCGGGACTTTCGCTTTCCCCCTCCCTATTGCCACGGCGGAACTCATCGCCGCCTGCCTTGC
CCGCTGCTGGACAGGGGCTCGGCTGTTGGGCACTGACAATTCCGTGGTGTTGTCGGGGAAATCATCGTCC
TTTCCTTGGCTGCTCGCCTGTGTTGCCACCTGGATTCTGCGCGGGACGTCCTTCTGCTACGTCCCTTCGG
CCCTCAATCCAGCGGACCTTCCTTCCCGCGGCCTGCTGCCGGCTCTGCGGCCTCTTCCGCGTCTTCGCCT
TCGCCCTCAGACGAGTCGGATCTCCCTTTGGGCCGCCTCCCCGCGTCGACTTTAAGACCAATGACTTACA
AGGCAGCTGTAGATCTTAGCCACTTTTTAAAAGAAAAGGGGGGACTGGAAGGGCTAATTCACTCCCAACG
AAGACAAGATCTGCTTTTTGCTTGTACTGGGTCTCTCTGGTTAGACCAGATCTGAGCCTGGGAGCTCTCT
GGCTAACTAGGGAACCCACTGCTTAAGCCTCAATAAAGCTTGCCTTGAGTGCTTCAAGTAGTGTGTGCCC
GTCTGTTGTGTGACTCTGGTAACTAGAGATCCCTCAGACCCTTTTAGTCAGTGTGGAAAATCTCTAGCAG
TACGTATAGTAGTTCATGTCATCTTATTATTCAGTATTTATAACTTGCAAAGAAATGAATATCAGAGAGT
GAGAGGAACTTGTTTATTGCAGCTTATAATGGTTACAAATAAAGCAATAGCATCACAAATTTCACAAATA
AAGCATTTTTTTCACTGCATTCTAGTTGTGGTTTGTCCAAACTCATCAATGTATCTTATCATGTCTGGCT
CTAGCTATCCCGCCCCTAACTCCGCCCATCCCGCCCCTAACTCCGCCCAGTTCCGCCCATTCTCCGCCCC
ATGGCTGACTAATTTTTTTTATTTATGCAGAGGCCGAGGCCGCCTCGGCCTCTGAGCTATTCCAGAAGTA
GTGAGGAGGCTTTTTTGGAGGCCTAGGGACGTACCCAATTCGCCCTATAGTGAGTCGTATTACGCGCGCT
CACTGGCCGTCGTTTTACAACGTCGTGACTGGGAAAACCCTGGCGTTACCCAACTTAATCGCCTTGCAGC
ACATCCCCCTTTCGCCAGCTGGCGTAATAGCGAAGAGGCCCGCACCGATCGCCCTTCCCAACAGTTGCGC
AGCCTGAATGGCGAATGGG
[124 nt withheld, positions 7370-7493]
C
[91 nt withheld, positions 7495-7585]
A
[49 nt withheld, positions 7587-7635]
CCTTTGACGTTGGAGTCCACGTTCTTT
[37 nt withheld, positions 7663-7699]
ACCCTATCTCGGTCTATTCTTTTGATTTATAAGGGATTTTGCCGATTTCGGCCTATTGGTTAAAAAATGA
GCTGATTTAACAAAAATTTAACGCGAATTTTAACAAAATATTAACGCTTACAATTTAGGTGGCACTTTTC
GGGGAAATGTGCGCGGAACCCCTATTTGTTTATTTTTCTAAATACATTCAAATATGTATCCGCTCATGAG
ACAATAACCCTGATAAATGCTTCAATAATATTGAAAAAGGAAGAGTATGAGTATTCAACATTTCCGTGTC
GCCCTTATTCCCTTTTTTGCGGCATTTTGCCTTCCTGTTTTTGCTCACCCAGAAACGCTGGTGAAAGTAA
AAGATGCTGAAGATCAGTTGGGTGCACGAGTGGGTTACATCGAACTGGATCTCAACAGCGGTAAGATCCT
TGAGAGTTTTCGCCCCGAAGAACGTTTTCCAATGATGAGCACTTTTAAAGTTCTGCTATGTGGCGCGGTA
TTATCCCGTATTGACGCCGGGCAAGAGCAACTCGGTCGCCGCATACACTATTCTCAGAATGACTTGGTTG
AGTACTCACCAGTCACAGAAAAGCATCTTACGGATGGCATGACAGTAAGAGAATTATGCAGTGCTGCCAT
AACCATGAGTGATAACACTGCGGCCAACTTACTTCTGACAACGATCGGAGGACCGAAGGAGCTAACCGCT
TTTTTGCACAACATGGGGGATCATGTAACTCGCCTTGATCGTTGGGAACCGGAGCTGAATGAAGCCATAC
CAAACGACGAGCGTGACACCACGATGCCTGTAGCAATGGCAACAACGTTGCGCAAACTATTAACTGGCGA
ACTACTTACTCTAGCTTCCCGGCAACAATTAATAGACTGGATGGAGGCGGATAAAGTTGCAGGACCACTT
CTGCGCTCGGCCCTTCCGGCTGGCTGGTTTATTGCTGATAAATCTGGAGCCGGTGAGCGTGGGTCTCGCG
GTATCATTGCAGCACTGGGGCCAGATGGTAAGCCCTCCCGTATCGTAGTTATCTACACGACGGGGAGTCA
GGCAACTATGGATGAACGAAATAGACAGATCGCTGAGATAGGTGCCTCACTGATTAAGCATTGGTAACTG
TCAGACCAAGTTTACTCATATATACTTTAGATTGATTTAAAACTTCATTTTTAATTTAAAAGGATCTAGG
TGAAGATCCTTTTTGATAATCTCATGACCAAAATCCCTTAACGTGAGTTTTCGTTCCACTGAGCGTCAGA
CCCCGTAGAAAAGATCAAAGGATCTTCTTGAGATCCTTTTTTTCTGCGCGTAATCTGCTGCTTGCAAACA
AAAAAACCACCGCTACCAGCGGTGGTTTGTTTGCCGGATCAAGAGCTACCAACTCTTTTTCCGAAGGTAA
CTGGCTTCAGCAGAGCGCAGATACCAAATACTGTTCTTCTAGTGTAGCCGTAGTTAGGCCACCACTTCAA
GAACTCTGTAGCACCGCCTACATACCTCGCTCTGCTAATCCTGTTACCAGTGGCTGCTGCCAGTGGCGAT
AAGTCGTGTCTTACCGGGTTGGACTCAAGACGATAGTTACCGGATAAGGCGCAGCGGTCGGGCTGAACGG
GGGGTTCGTGCACACAGCCCAGCTTGGAGCGAACGACCTACACCGAACTGAGATACCTACAGCGTGAGCT
ATGAGAAAGCGCCACGCTTCCCGAAGGGAGAAAGGCGGACAGGTATCCGGTAAGCGGCAGGGTCGGAACA
GGAGAGCGCACGAGGGAGCTTCCAGGGGGAAACGCCTGGTATCTTTATAGTCCTGTCGGGTTTCGCCACC
TCTGACTTGAGCGTCGATTTTTGTGATGCTCGTCAGGGGGGCGGAGCCTATGGAAAAACGCCAGCAACGC
GGCCTTTTTACGGTTCCTGGCCTTTTGCTGGCCTTTTGCTCACATGTTCTTTCCTGCGTTATCCCCTGAT
TCTGTGGATAACCGTATTACCGCCTTTGAGTGAGCTGATACCGCTCGCCGCAGCCGAACGACCGAGCGCA
GCGAGTCAGTGAGCGAGGAAGCGGAAGAGCGCCCAATACGCAAACCGCCTCTCCCCGCGCGTTGGCCGAT
TCATTAATGCAGCTGGCACGACAGGTTTCCCGACTGGAAAGCGGGCAGTGAGCGCAACGCAATTAATGTG
AGTTAGCTCACTCATTAGGCACCCCAGGCTTTACACTTTATGCTTCCGGCTCGTATGTTGTGTGGAATTG
TGAGCGGATAACAATTTCACACAGGAAACAGCTATGACCATGATTACGCCAAGCGCGCAATTAACCCTCA
CTAAAGGGAACAAAAGCTGGAGCTGCAAGC
