>Addgene plasmid #143965 | TFORF1684 | depositor partial sequence | sequence record 284022 | Insert
ACCGCCACCATGGTGTCCAAGCTCACGTCGCTCCAGCAAGAACTCCTGAGCGCCCTGCTGAGCTCCGGGG
TCACCAAGGAGGTGCTGGTTCAGGCCTTGGAGGAGTTGCTGCCATCCCCGAACTTCGGGGTGAAGCTGGA
GACGCTGCCCCTGTCCCCTGGCAGCGGGGCCGAGCCCGACACCAAGCCGGTCTTCCATACTCTCACCAAC
GGCCACGCCAAGGGCCGCTTGTCCGGCGACGAGGGCTCCGAGGACGGCGACGACTATGACACACCTCCCA
TCCTCAAGGAGCTGCAGGCGCTCAACACCGAGGAGGCGGCGGAGCAGCGGGCGGAGGTGGACCGGATGCT
CAGTGAGGACCCTTGGAGGGCTGCTAAAATGATCAAGGGTTACATGCAGCAACACAACATCCCCCAGAGG
GAGGTGGTCGATGTCACCGGCCTGAACCAGTCGCACCTCTCCCAGCATCTCAACAAGGGCACCCCTATGA
AGACCCAGAAGCGTGCCGCTCTGTACACCTGGTACGTCAGAAAGCAACGAGAGATCCTCCGACAATTCAA
CCAGACAGTCCAGAGTTCTGGAAATATGACAGACAAAAGCAGTCAGGATCAGCTGCTGTTTCTCTTTCCA
GAGTTCAGTCAACAGAGCCATGGGCCTGGGCAGTCCGATGATGCCTGCTCTGAGCCCACCAACAAGAAGA
TGCGCCGCAACCGGTTCAAATGGGGGCCCGCGTCCCAGCAAATCTTGTACCAGGCCTACGATCGGCAAAA
GAACCCCAGCAAGGAAGAGAGAGAGGCCTTAGTGGAGGAATGCAACAGGGCAGAATGTTTGCAGCGAGGG
GTGTCCCCCTCCAAAGCCCACGGCCTGGGCTCCAACTTGGTCACTGAGGTCCGTGTCTACAACTGGTTTG
CAAACCGCAGGAAGGAGGAGGCATTCCGGCAAAAGCTGGCCATGGACGCCTATAGCTCCAACCAGACTCA
CAGCCTGAACCCTCTGCTCTCCCACGGCTCCCCCCACCACCAGCCCAGCTCCTCTCCTCCAAACAAGCTG
TCAGGAGTGCGCTACAGCCAGCAGGGAAACAATGAGATCACTTCCTCCTCAACAATCAGTCACCATGGCA
ACAGCGCCATGGTGACCAGCCAGTCGGTTTTACAGCAAGTCTCCCCAGCCAGCCTGGACCCAGGCCACAA
TCTCCTCTCACCTGATGGTAAAATGATCTCAGTCTCAGGAGGAGGTTTGCCCCCAGTCAGCACCTTGACG
AATATCCACAGCCTCTCCCACCATAATCCCCAGCAATCTCAAAACCTCATCATGACACCCCTCTCTGGAG
TCATGGCAATTGCACAAAGCCTCAACACCTCCCAAGCACAGAGTGTCCCTGTCATCAACAGTGTGGCCGG
CAGCCTGGCAGCCCTGCAGCCCGTCCAGTTCTCCCAGCAGCTGCACAGCCCTCACCAGCAGCCCCTCATG
CAGCAGAGCCCAGGCAGCCACATGGCCCAGCAGCCCTTCATGGCAGCTGTGACTCAGCTGCAGAACTCAC
ACATGTACGCACACAAGCAGGAACCCCCCCAGTATTCCCACACCTCCCGGTTTCCATCTGCAATGGTGGT
CACAGATACCAGCAGCATCAGTACACTCACCAACATGTCTTCAAGTAAACAGTGTCCTCTACAAGCCTGG
TAGTAATGAACTAGTCCGTAACTTGAAAGTATTTCGATTTCTTGGCTTTATATATCTTGTGGAAAGGACG
ACAACCTAAACCCTCCCGTCGAAGC
