>Addgene plasmid #143965 | TFORF1684 | depositor partial sequence | sequence record 284023 | Barcode
CAACCTAAACCCTCCCGTCGAAGC
